Addgene plasmid #208338: pROSA26-SAE
Purpose: ROSA26 targeting vector for the SAE sensor for ERK1/2 signaling
Depositing lab: Philippe Soriano. Depositing organization: Icahn School of Medicine at Mount Sinai. Publication: Conditional fluorescent mouse translocation reporters for ERK1/2 and AKT signaling. Dinsmore CJ, Soriano P. Dev Biol. 2023 Sep 1:S0012-1606(23)00146-X. doi: 10.1016/j.ydbio.2023.08.007. PubMed 37660778.
Backbone
  Vector backbone: pROSA26-1
  Vector type: Mouse Targeting
Growth in bacteria
  Bacterial resistance: Ampicillin, 100 μg/mL
  Growth temperature: 37°C
  Growth strain: NEB Stable
  Copy number: High Copy
Gene/Insert
  Gene/Insert name: SAE sensor
Terms and licenses: Academic/Nonprofit Terms; Industry Terms: Not Available to Industry
How to cite: pROSA26-SAE was a gift from Philippe Soriano (Addgene plasmid # 208338 ; http://n2t.net/addgene:208338 ; RRID:Addgene_208338)
