[The description below was written by a language model from this plasmid's Addgene catalogue record and pLannotate feature annotations shown in this document.]
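Description:
pROSA26-SAE is a mouse gene-targeting vector built on the pROSA26-1 backbone and designed to insert a conditional fluorescent reporter of ERK1/2 signaling, the SAE sensor, into the Rosa26 locus by homologous recombination. It is propagated in E. coli through a high-copy ColE1/pUC-type origin with ampicillin resistance. The pBluescript-derived backbone also carries an f1 origin, T3 and T7 promoters and lac/lacZα remnants.

The targeting cassette lies between left and right homology arms from intron 1 of Rosa26. Downstream of the left arm, an adenovirus major late splice acceptor captures transcription from the endogenous Rosa26 promoter; no separate promoter for the sensor is annotated. Next comes a loxP-flanked stop cassette made up of a PGK promoter-driven NeoR gene with a PGK poly(A), which provides G418 selection of targeted cells, followed by three tandem SV40 poly(A) signals that terminate transcription. Cre recombination between the two same-orientation loxP sites removes this block and permits expression of the downstream sensor. The sensor region comprises a human histone H2B fragment joined to mRuby3, which would mark nuclei, then a mouse Elk1 fragment adjacent to mClover3, followed by a WPRE and a bGH poly(A). The associated publication describes translocation reporters, so the Elk1–mClover3 portion is presumably the ERK-responsive module. The feature table does not annotate how the two fluorescent units are separated, nor the localization or phosphorylation motifs involved. Outside the right arm, a PGK-driven diphtheria toxin A cassette provides negative selection against random integration.

The vector is used to generate mice or ES cells with Cre-dependent, tissue-specific readout of ERK1/2 activity.
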