Features (pLannotate 1.2.2; 41 found; start..end, strand, type, name):
    136..597     +  polyA_signal   PGK poly(A) signal: mouse phosphoglycerate kinase 1 polyadenylation signal
    639..722     +  CDS            large T antigen (fragment): large T antigen from SV40 (simian virus 40)
    745..879     +  polyA_signal   SV40 poly(A) signal: SV40 polyadenylation signal
    893..976     +  CDS            large T antigen (fragment): large T antigen from SV40 (simian virus 40)
    999..1133    +  polyA_signal   SV40 poly(A) signal: SV40 polyadenylation signal
   1147..1230    +  CDS            large T antigen (fragment): large T antigen from SV40 (simian virus 40)
   1253..1387    +  polyA_signal   SV40 poly(A) signal: SV40 polyadenylation signal
   1416..1449    -  protein_bind   loxP: Cre-mediated recombination occurs in the 8-bp core sequence (GCATACAT). Cre recombinase
   1507..1883    +  CDS            H2B (fragment): human histone H2B; HIST1H2BB
   1903..2610    +  CDS            mRuby3: mRuby3 is a basic (constitutively fluorescent) red fluorescent protein published in 2016, derived from Entacmaea quadricolor. It has low acid sensitivity.
   2674..2925    +  CDS            Elk1 (fragment): ELK1_MOUSE - Experimental evidence at protein level: Swiss-Prot protein existence level 1. Transcription factor that binds to purine-rich DNA sequences. Forms a ternary complex with SRF and the ETS and SRF motifs of the serum response element (SRE) on the promoter region of immediate early genes such as FOS and IER2 (By similarity). Induces target gene transcription upon JNK-signaling pathway stimulation (By similarity). From Mus musculus (Mouse).
   2929..3612    +  CDS            mClover3: mClover3 is a basic (constitutively fluorescent) green/yellow fluorescent protein published in 2016, derived from Aequorea victoria. It is reported to be a rapidly-maturing monomer with high acid sensitivity.
   3621..4209    +  misc_feature   WPRE: woodchuck hepatitis virus posttranscriptional regulatory element
   4210..4229    +  misc_feature   MCS (fragment): pBluescript multiple cloning site
   4236..4347    +  polyA_signal   bGH poly(A) signal: bovine growth hormone polyadenylation signal
   4453..5263    +  misc_feature   Rosa26 right arm: right homology arm from intron 1 of the mouse Rosa26 gene (Soriano, 1999)
   8113..8135    +  CDS            Azami-Green (fragment): Azami-Green fluorescent protein (Karasawa et al., 2003)
   8802..8834    -  misc_feature   MCS (fragment): pBluescript multiple cloning site
   8839..9338    +  promoter       PGK promoter: mouse phosphoglycerate kinase 1 promoter
   9365..9937    +  CDS            DTA: diphtheria toxin fragment A; Corynebacterium diphtheriae tox
   9940..10012   +  CDS            small t antigen (fragment): SV40 (simian virus 40) small t antigen
  10014..10079   +  intron         small t intron: SV40 (simian virus 40) small t antigen intron
  10153..10377   +  polyA_signal   bGH poly(A) signal: bovine growth hormone polyadenylation signal
  10381..10402   +  promoter       SV40 promoter (fragment): SV40 enhancer and early promoter
  10406..10426   +  misc_feature   MCS (fragment): pBluescript multiple cloning site
  10439..10457   -  promoter       T3 promoter: promoter for bacteriophage T3 RNA polymerase
  10500..10522   -  protein_bind   lac operator (fragment): The lac repressor binds to the lac operator to inhibit transcription in E. coli. This inhibition can be relieved by adding lactose or isopropyl-β-D-thiogalactopyranoside (IPTG). lac repressor encoded by lacI
  10526..10556   -  promoter       lac promoter: promoter for the E. coli lac operon
  10571..10592   -  protein_bind   CAP binding site: CAP binding activates transcription in the presence of cAMP. E. coli catabolite activator protein
  10605..10697   -  CDS            lacI (fragment): lac repressor; lacI; The lac repressor binds to the lac operator to inhibit transcription in E. coli. This inhibition can be relieved by adding lactose or isopropyl-β-D-thiogalactopyranoside (IPTG).
  10880..11468   -  rep_origin     ori: high-copy-number ColE1/pMB1/pBR322/pUC origin of replication
  11639..12499   -  CDS            AmpR: β-lactamase; bla; confers resistance to ampicillin, carbenicillin, and related antibiotics
  12500..12604   -  promoter       AmpR promoter: bla
  12631..13059   +  rep_origin     f1 ori (sequence partly withheld): f1 bacteriophage origin of replication; arrow indicates direction of (+) strand synthesis
  13090..13245   -  CDS            lacZα (fragment): LacZα fragment of β-galactosidase; lacZ fragment
  13253..13271   +  promoter       T7 promoter: promoter for bacteriophage T7 RNA polymerase
  13578..14371   +  misc_feature   Rosa26 left arm: left homology arm from intron 1 of the mouse Rosa26 gene (Soriano, 1999)
  14373..14476   +  misc_feature   Ad SA: adenovirus major late transcript splice acceptor (Friedrich and Soriano, 1991)
  14526..14559   -  protein_bind   loxP: Cre-mediated recombination occurs in the 8-bp core sequence (GCATACAT). Cre recombinase
  14589..15088   +  promoter       PGK promoter: mouse phosphoglycerate kinase 1 promoter
  15102..126     +  CDS            NeoR/KanR (across the origin): aminoglycoside phosphotransferase from Tn5; aph(3')-II (or nptII); confers resistance to neomycin, kanamycin, and G418 (Geneticin®)
>Addgene plasmid #208338 | pROSA26-SAE | addgene full sequence | sequence record 416169 | Addgene NGS Result
GCTACCCGTGATATTGCTGAAGAGCTTGGCGGCGAATGGGCTGACCGCTTCCTCGTGCTTTACGGTATCG
CCGCTCCCGATTCGCAGCGCATCGCCTTCTATCGCCTTCTTGACGAGTTCTTCTGAGGGGATCCGCTGTA
AGTCTGCAGAAATTGATGATCTATTAAACAATAAAGATGTCCACTAAAATGGAAGTTTTTCCTGTCATAC
TTTGTTAAGAAGGGTGAGAACAGAGTACCTACATTTTGAATGGAAGGATTGGAGCTACGGGGGTGGGGGT
GGGGTGGGATTAGATAAATGCCTGCTCTTTACTGAAGGCTCTTTACTATTGCTTTATGATAATGTTTCAT
AGTTGGATATCATAATTTAAACAAGCAAAACCAAATTAAGGGCCAGCTCATTCCTCCCACTCATGATCTA
TAGATCTATAGATCTCTCGTGGGATCATTGTTTTTCTCTTGATTCCCACTTTGTGGTTCTAAGTACTGTG
GTTTCCAAATGTGTCAGTTTCATAGCCTGAAGAACGAGATCAGCAGCCTCTGTTCCACATACACTTCATT
CTCAGTATTGTTTTGCCAAGTTCTAATTCCATCAGAAGCTTGCAGATCTGCGACTCTAGAGGATCTGCGA
CTCTAGAGGATCATAATCAGCCATACCACATTTGTAGAGGTTTTACTTGCTTTAAAAAACCTCCCACACC
TCCCCCTGAACCTGAAACATAAAATGAATGCAATTGTTGTTGTTAACTTGTTTATTGCAGCTTATAATGG
TTACAAATAAAGCAATAGCATCACAAATTTCACAAATAAAGCATTTTTTTCACTGCATTCTAGTTGTGGT
TTGTCCAAACTCATCAATGTATCTTATCATGTCTGGATCTGCGACTCTAGAGGATCATAATCAGCCATAC
CACATTTGTAGAGGTTTTACTTGCTTTAAAAAACCTCCCACACCTCCCCCTGAACCTGAAACATAAAATG
AATGCAATTGTTGTTGTTAACTTGTTTATTGCAGCTTATAATGGTTACAAATAAAGCAATAGCATCACAA
ATTTCACAAATAAAGCATTTTTTTCACTGCATTCTAGTTGTGGTTTGTCCAAACTCATCAATGTATCTTA
TCATGTCTGGATCTGCGACTCTAGAGGATCATAATCAGCCATACCACATTTGTAGAGGTTTTACTTGCTT
TAAAAAACCTCCCACACCTCCCCCTGAACCTGAAACATAAAATGAATGCAATTGTTGTTGTTAACTTGTT
TATTGCAGCTTATAATGGTTACAAATAAAGCAATAGCATCACAAATTTCACAAATAAAGCATTTTTTTCA
CTGCATTCTAGTTGTGGTTTGTCCAAACTCATCAATGTATCTTATCATGTCTGGATCCCCATCAAGCTGA
TCCGGAACCCTTAATATAACTTCGTATAATGTATGCTATACGAAGTTATTAGGTCCCTCGACCTGCAGCC
CAAGCTAGCAGACCCAAGCTGGCTAGCACCGCCACCATGCCTGAACCCTCTAAGTCTGCTCCAGCCCCTA
AAAAGGGTTCTAAGAAGGCTATCACTAAGGCGCAGAAGAAGGATGGTAAGAAGCGTAAGCGCAGCCGCAA
GGAGAGCTATTCTATCTATGTGTACAAGGTTCTGAAGCAGGTCCACCCCGACACCGGCATCTCATCCAAG
GCCATGGGGATCATGAACTCCTTCGTCAACGACATCTTCGAGCGCATCGCGGGCGAGGCTTCTCGCCTGG
CTCACTACAATAAGCGCTCGACCATCACCTCCAGGGAGATTCAGACGGCTGTGCGCCTGCTGCTGCCTGG
GGAGCTGGCTAAGCATGCTGTGTCCGAGGGCACTAAGGCAGTTACCAAGTACACTAGCTCTAAGGATCCA
CCGGTCGCCACCGTGTCTAAGGGCGAAGAGCTGATCAAGGAAAATATGCGTATGAAGGTGGTCATGGAAG
GTTCGGTCAACGGCCACCAATTCAAATGCACAGGTGAAGGAGAAGGCAGACCGTACGAGGGAGTGCAAAC
CATGAGGATCAAAGTCATCGAGGGAGGACCCCTGCCATTTGCCTTTGACATTCTTGCCACGTCGTTCATG
TATGGCAGCCGTACCTTTATCAAGTACCCGGCCGACATCCCTGATTTCTTTAAACAGTCCTTTCCTGAGG
GTTTTACTTGGGAAAGAGTTACGAGATACGAAGATGGTGGAGTCGTCACCGTCACGCAGGACACCAGCCT
TGAGGATGGCGAGCTCGTCTACAACGTCAAGGTCAGAGGGGTAAACTTTCCCTCCAATGGTCCCGTGATG
CAGAAGAAGACCAAGGGTTGGGAGCCTAATACAGAGATGATGTATCCAGCAGATGGTGGTCTGAGAGGAT
ACACTGACATCGCACTGAAAGTTGATGGTGGTGGCCATCTGCACTGCAACTTCGTGACAACTTACAGGTC
AAAAAAGACCGTCGGGAACATCAAGATGCCCGGTGTCCATGCCGTTGATCACCGCCTGGAAAGGATCGAG
GAGAGTGACAATGAAACCTACGTAGTGCAAAGAGAAGTGGCAGTTGCCAAATACAGCAACCTTGGTGGTG
GCATGGACGAGCTGTACAAGGGAAGCGGAGCTACTAACTTCAGCCTGCTGAAGCAGGCTGGAGACGTGGA
GGAGAACCCTGGACCTATGAAGGGCCGAAAGCCTCGGGACCTGGAACTTCCACTTAGCCCAAGCCTGCTG
GGTGGCCAGGGACCTGAACGGACTCCAGGATCAGGAACAAGCTCTGGTCTTCAGGCACCGGGGCCAGCGC
TTTCGCCCAGCAAGCGTAGCGGTCTCGAGGACCCAGCGACGCCATCGAAGAAGCCACGTACCCCATCGGT
GTCGTCAAGGCTGGAGCGCCTGACCCTCCAGTCCAGCTTTCAATTCCCATCCACTAGTATGGTGAGCAAG
GGCGAGGAGCTGTTCACCGGGGTGGTGCCCATCCTGGTCGAGCTGGACGGCGACGTAAACGGCCACAAGT
TCAGCGTCCGCGGCGAGGGCGAGGGCGATGCCACCAACGGCAAGCTGACCCTGAAGTTCATCTGCACCAC
CGGCAAGCTGCCCGTGCCCTGGCCCACCCTCGTGACCACCTTCGGCTACGGCGTGGCCTGCTTCAGCCGC
TACCCCGACCACATGAAGCAGCACGACTTCTTCAAGTCCGCCATGCCCGAAGGCTACGTCCAGGAGCGCA
CCATCTCTTTCAAGGACGACGGTACCTACAAGACCCGCGCCGAGGTGAAGTTCGAGGGCGACACCCTGGT
GAACCGCATCGAGCTGAAGGGCATCGACTTCAAGGAGGACGGCAACATCCTGGGGCACAAGCTGGAGTAC
AACTTCAACAGCCACTACGTCTATATCACGGCCGACAAGCAGAAGAACTGCATCAAGGCTAACTTCAAGA
TCCGCCACAACGTTGAGGACGGCAGCGTGCAGCTCGCCGACCACTACCAGCAGAACACCCCCATCGGCGA
CGGCCCCGTGCTGCTGCCCGACAACCACTACCTGAGCCATCAGTCCAAGCTGAGCAAAGACCCCAACGAG
AAGCGCGATCACATGGTCCTGCTGGAGTTCGTGACCGCCGCCTAGTCGATAATCAACCTCTGGATTACAA
AATTTGTGAAAGATTGACTGGTATTCTTAACTATGTTGCTCCTTTTACGCTATGTGGATACGCTGCTTTA
ATGCCTTTGTATCATGCTATTGCTTCCCGTATGGCTTTCATTTTCTCCTCCTTGTATAAATCCTGGTTGC
TGTCTCTTTATGAGGAGTTGTGGCCCGTTGTCAGGCAACGTGGCGTGGTGTGCACTGTGTTTGCTGACGC
AACCCCCACTGGTTGGGGCATTGCCACCACCTGTCAGCTCCTTTCCGGGACTTTCGCTTTCCCCCTCCCT
ATTGCCACGGCGGAACTCATCGCCGCCTGCCTTGCCCGCTGCTGGACAGGGGCTCGGCTGTTGGGCACTG
ACAATTCCGTGGTGTTGTCGGGGAAATCATCGTCCTTTCCTTGGCTGCTCGCCTGTGTTGCCACCTGGAT
TCTGCGCGGGACGTCCTTCTGCTACGTCCCTTCGGCCCTCAATCCAGCGGACCTTCCTTCCCGCGGCCTG
CTGCCGGCTCTGCGGCCTCTTCCGCGTCTTCGCCTTCGCCCTCAGACGAGTCGGATCTCCCTTTGGGCCG
CCTCCCCGCATCGATACCGTCGACCTCGACCTCGACTGTGCCTTCTAGTTGCCAGCCATCTGTTGTTTGC
CCCTCCCCCGTGCCTTCCTTGACCCTGGAAGGTGCCACTCCCACTGTCCTTTCCTAATAAAATGAGGAAA
TTGCATCGCATTGTCTGAGTAGGTGTCATTCTATTCTGGGGGGTGGGGTGGGGCAGGACAGCAAGGGGGA
GGATTGGGAAGACAGCTAGCGTTTAAACTTAAGCTTTCTAGAAGATGGGCGGGAGTCTTCTGGGCAGGCT
TAAAGGCTAACCTGGTGTGTGGGCGTTGTCCTGCAGGGGAATTGAACAGGTGTAAAATTGGAGGGACAAG
ACTTCCCACAGATTTTCGGTTTTGTCGGGAAGTTTTTTAATAGGGGCAAATAAGGAAAATGGGAGGATAG
GTAGTCATCTGGGGTTTTATGCAGCAAAACTACAGGTTATTATTGCTTGTGATCCGCCTCGGAGTATTTT
CCATCGAGGTAGATTAAAGACATGCTCACCCGAGTTTTATACTCTCCTGCTTGAGATCCTTACTACAGTA
TGAAATTACAGTGTCGCGAGTTAGACTATGTAAGCAGAATTTTAATCATTTTTAAAGAGCCCAGTACTTC
ATATCCATTTCTCCCGCTCCTTCTGCAGCCTTATCAAAAGGTATTTTAGAACACTCATTTTAGCCCCATT
TTCATTTATTATACTGGCTTATCCAACCCCTAGACAGAGCATTGGCATTTTCCCTTTCCTGATCTTAGAA
GTCTGATGACTCATGAAACCAGACAGATTAGTTACATACACCACAAATCGAGGCTGTAGCTGGGGCCTCA
ACACTGCAGTTCTTTTATAACTCCTTAGTACACTTTTTGTTGATCCTTTGCCTTGATCCTTAATTTTCAG
TGTCTATCACCTCTCCCGTCAGGTGGTGTTCCACATTTGGGCCTATTCTCAGTCCAGGGAGTTTTACAAC
AATAGATGTATTGAGAATCCAACCTAAAGCTTAACTTTCCACTCCCATGAATGCCTCTCTCCTTTTTCTC
CATTTATAAACTGAGCTATTAACCATTAATGGTTTCCAGGTGGATGTCTCCTCCCCCAATATTACCTGAT
GTATCTTACATATTGCCAGGCTGATATTTTAAGACATTAAAAGGTATATTTCATTATTGAGCCACATGGT
ATTGATTACTGCTTACTAAAATTTTGTCATTGTACACATCTGTAAAAGGTGGTTCCTTTTGGAATGCAAA
GTTCAGGTGTTTGTTGTCTTTCCTGACCTAAGGTCTTGTGAGCTTGTATTTTTTCTATTTAAGCAGTGCT
TTCTCTTGGACTGGCTTGACTCATGGCATTCTACACGTTATTGCTGGTCTAAATGTGATTTTGCCAAGCT
TCTTCAGGACCTATAATTTTGCTTGACTTGTAGCCAAACACAAGTAAAATGATTAAGCAACAAATGTATT
TGTGAAGCTTGGTTTTTAGGTTGTTGTGTTGTGTGTGCTTGTGCTCTATAATAATACTATCCAGGGGCTG
GAGAGGTGGCTCGGAGTTCAAGAGCACAGACTGCTCTTCCAGAAGTCCTGAGTTCAATTCCCAGCAACCA
CATGGTGGCTCACAACCATCTGTAATGGGATCTGATGCCCTCTTCTGGTGTGTCTGAAGACCACAAGTGT
ATTCACATTAAATAAATAAATCCTCCTTCTTCTTCTTTTTTTTTTTTTTAAAGAGAATACTGTCTCCAGT
AGAATTTACTGAAGTAATGAAATACTTTGTGTTTGTTCCAATATGGTAGCCAATAATCAAATTACTCTTT
AAGCACTGGAAATGTTACCAAGGAACTAATTTTTATTTGAAGTGTAACTGTGGACAGAGGAGCCATAACT
GCAGACTTGTGGGATACAGAAGACCAATGCAGACTTTAATGTCTTTTCTCTTACACTAAGCAATAAAGAA
ATAAAAATTGAACTTCTAGTATCCTATTTGTTTAAACTGCTAGCTTTACTTAACTTTTGTGCTTCATCTA
TACAAAGCTGAAAGCTAAGTCTGCAGCCATTACTAAACATGAAAGCAAGTAATGATAATTTTGGATTTCA
AAAATGTAGGGCCAGAGTTTAGCCAGCCAGTGGTGGTGCTTGCCTTTATGCCTTTAATCCCAGCACTCTG
GAGGCAGAGACAGGCAGATCTCTGAGTTTGAGCCCAGCCTGGTCTACACATCAAGTTCTATCTAGGATAG
CCAGGAATACACACAGAAACCCTGTTGGGGAGGGGGGCTCTGAGATTTCATAAAATTATAATTGAAGCAT
TCCCTAATGAGCCACTATGGATGTGGCTAAATCCGTCTACCTTTCTGATGAGATTTGGGTATTATTTTTT
CTGTCTCTGCTGTTGGTTGGGTCTTTTGACACTGTGGGCTTTCTTTAAAGCCTCCTTCCTGCCATGTGGT
CTCTTGTTTGCTACTAACTTCCCATGGCTTAAATGGCATGGCTTTTTGCCTTCTAAGGGCAGCTGCTGAG
ATTTGCAGCCTGATTTCCAGGGTGGGGTTGGGAAATCTTTCAAACACTAAAATTGTCCTTTAATTTTTTT
TTTAAAAAATGGGTTATATAATAAACCTCATAAAATAGTTATGAGGAGTGAGGTGGACTAATATTAAATG
AGTCCCTCCCCTATAAAAGAGCTATTAAGGCTTTTTGTCTTATACTTAACTTTTTTTTTAAATGTGGTAT
CTTTAGAACCAAGGGTCTTAGAGTTTTAGTATACAGAAACTGTTGCATCGCTTAATCAGATTTTCTAGTT
TCAAATCCAGAGAATCCAAATTCTTCACAGCCAAAGTCAAATTAAGAATTTCTGACTTTTAATGTTAATT
TGCTTACTGTGAATATAAAAATGATAGCTTTTCCTGAGGCAGGGTCTCACTATGTATCTCTGCCTGATCT
GCAACAAGATATGTAGACTAAAGTTCTGCCTGCTTTTGTCTCCTGAATACTAAGGTTAAAATGTAGTAAT
ACTTTTGGAACTTGCAGGTCAGATTCTTTTATAGGGGACACACTAAGGGAGCTTGGGTGATAGTTGGTAA
AATGTGTTTCAAGTGATGAAAACTTGAATTATTATCACCGCAACCTACTTTTTAAAAAAAAAAGCCAGGC
CTGTTAGAGCATGCTTAAGGGATCCCTAGGACTTGCTGAGCACACAAGAGTAGTTACTTGGCAGGCTCCT
GGTGAGAGCATATTTCAAAAAACAAGGCAGACAACCAAGAAACTACAGTTAAGGTTACCTGTCTTTAAAC
CATCTGCATATACACAGGGATATTAAAATATTCCAAATAATATTTCATTCAAGTTTTCCCCCATCAAATT
GGGACATGGATTTCTCCGGTGAATAGGCAGAGTTGGAAACTAAACAAATGTTGGTTTTGTGATTTGTGAA
ATTGTTTTCAAGTGATAGTTAAAGCCCATGAGATACAGAACAAAGCTGCTATTTCGAGGTCTCTTGGTTT
ATACTCAGAAGCACTTCTTTGGGTTTCCCTGCACTATCCTGATCATGTGCTAGGCCTACCTTAGGCTGAT
TGTTGTTCAAATAAACTTAAGTTTCCTGTCAGGTGATGTCATATGATTTCATATATCAAGGCAAAACATG
TTATATATGTTAAACATTTGTACTTAATGTGAAAGTTAGGTCTTTGTGGGTTTGATTTTTAATTTTCAAA
ACCTGAGCTAAATAAGTCATTTTTACATGTCTTACATTTGGTGGAATTGTATAATTGTGGTTTGCAGGCA
AGACTCTCTGACCTAGTAACCCTACCTATAGAGCACTTTGCTGGGTCACAAGTCTAGGAGTCAAGCATTT
CACCTTGAAGTTGAGACGTTTTGTTAGTGTATACTAGTTTATATGTTGGAGGACATGTTTATCCAGAAGA
TATTCAGGACTATTTTTGACTGGGCTAAGGAATTGATTCTGATTAGCACTGTTAGTGAGCATTGAGTGGC
CTTTAGGCTTGAATTGGAGTCACTTGTATATCTCAAATAATGCTGGCCTTTTTTAAAAAGCCCTTGTTCT
TTATCACCCTGTTTTCTACATAATTTTTGTTCAAAGAAATACTTGTTTGGATCTCCTTTTGACAACAATA
GCATGTTTTCAAGCCATATTTTTTTTCCTTTTTTTTTTTTTTTTTNGGTTTTTCGAGACAGGGTTTCTCT
GTATAGCCCTGGCTGTCCTGGAACTCACTTTGTAGACCAGGCTGGCCTCGAACTCAGAAATCCGCCTGCC
TCTGCCTCCTGAGTGCCGGGATTAAAGGCGTGCACCACCACGCCTGGCTAAGTTGGATATTTTGTTATAT
AACTATAACCAATACTAACTCCACTGGGTGGATTTTTAATTCAGTCAGTAGTCTTAAGTGGTCTTTATTG
GCCCTTCATTAAAATCTACTGTTCACTCTAACAGAGGCTGTTGGTACTAGTGGCACTTAAGCAACTTCCT
ACGGATATACTAGCAGATTAAGGGTCAGGGATAGAAACTAGTCTAGCGTTTTGTATACCTACCAGCTTTA
TACTACCTTGTTCTGATAGAAATATTTCAGGACATCTAGCTTATCGATACCGTCGACGGTATCGATAAGC
TTGATATCGAATTCTACCGGGTAGGGGAGGCGCTTTTCCCAAGGCAGTCTGGAGCATGCGCTTTAGCAGC
CCCGCTGGGCACTTGGCGCTACACAAGTGGCCTCTGGCCTCGCACACATTCCACATCCACCGGTAGGCGC
CAACCGGCTCCGTTCTTTGGTGGCCCCTTCGCGCCACCTTCTACTCCTCCCCTAGTCAGGAAGTTCCCCC
CCGCCCCGCAGCTCGCGTCGTGCAGGACGTGACAAATGGAAGTAGCACGTCTCACTAGTCTCGTGCAGAT
GGACAGCACCGCTGAGCAATGGAAGCGGGTAGGCCTTTGGGGCAGCGGCCAATAGCAGCTTTGCTCCTTC
GCTTTCTGGGCTCAGAGGCTGGGAAGGGGTGGGTCCGGGGGCGGGCTCAGGGGCGGGCTCAGGGGCGGGG
CGGGCGCCCGAAGGTCCTCCGGAGGCCCGGCATTCTGCACGCTTCAAAAGCGCACGTCTGCCGCGCTGTT
CTCCTCTTCCTCATCTCCGGGCCTTTCGACCTGCAGGTCCTCGCCATGGATCCTGATGATGTTGTTGATT
CTTCTAAATCTTTTGTGATGGAAAACTTTTCTTCGTACCACGGGACTAAACCTGGTTATGTAGATTCCAT
TCAAAAAGGTATACAAAAGCCAAAATCTGGTACACAAGGAAATTATGACGATGATTGGAAAGGGTTTTAT
AGTACCGACAATAAATACGACGCTGCGGGATACTCTGTAGATAATGAAAACCCGCTCTCTGGAAAAGCTG
GAGGCGTGGTCAAAGTGACGTATCCAGGACTGACGAAGGTTCTCGCACTAAAAGTGGATAATGCCGAAAC
TATTAAGAAAGAGTTAGGTTTAAGTCTCACTGAACCGTTGATGGAGCAAGTCGGAACGGAAGAGTTTATC
AAAAGGTTCGGTGATGGTGCTTCGCGTGTAGTGCTCAGCCTTCCCTTCGCTGAGGGGAGTTCTAGCGTTG
AATATATTAATAACTGGGAACAGGCGAAAGCGTTAAGCGTAGAACTTGAGATTAATTTTGAAACCCGTGG
AAAACGTGGCCAAGATGCGATGTATGAGTATATGGCTCAAGCCTGTGCAGGAAATCGTGTCAGGCGATCT
CTTTGTGAAGGAACCTTACTTCTGTGGTGTGACATAATTGGACAAACTACCTACAGAGATTTAAAGCTCT
AAGGTAAATATAAAATTTTTAAGTGTATAATGTGTTAAACTACTGATTCTAATTGTTTGTGTATTTTAGA
TTCCAACCTATGGAACTGATGAATGGGAGCAGTGGTGGAATGCAGATCCTAGAGCTCGCTGATCAGCCTC
GACTGTGCCTTCTAGTTGCCAGCCATCTGTTGTTTGCCCCTCCCCCGTGCCTTCCTTGACCCTGGAAGGT
GCCACTCCCACTGTCCTTTCCTAATAAAATGAGGAAATTGCATCGCATTGTCTGAGTAGGTGTCATTCTA
TTCTGGGGGGTGGGGTGGGGCAGGACAGCAAGGGGGAGGATTGGGAAGACAATAGCAGGCATGCTGGGGA
TGCGGTGGGCTCTATGGCTTCTGAGGCGGAAAGAACCAGCTGGGGCTCGAGGGGGGGCCCGGTACCCAGC
TTTTGTTCCCTTTAGTGAGGGTTAATTGCGCGCTTGGCGTAATCATGGTCATAGCTGTTTCCTGTGTGAA
ATTGTTATCCGCTCACAATTCCACACAACATACGAGCCGGAAGCATAAAGTGTAAAGCCTGGGGTGCCTA
ATGAGTGAGCTAACTCACATTAATTGCGTTGCGCTCACTGCCCGCTTTCCAGTCGGGAAACCTGTCGTGC
CAGCTGCATTAATGAATCGGCCAACGCGCGGGGAGAGGCGGTTTGCGTATTGGGCGCTCTTCCGCTTCCT
CGCTCACTGACTCGCTGCGCTCGGTCGTTCGGCTGCGGCGAGCGGTATCAGCTCACTCAAAGGCGGTAAT
ACGGTTATCCACAGAATCAGGGGATAACGCAGGAAAGAACATGTGAGCAAAAGGCCAGCAAAAGGCCAGG
AACCGTAAAAAGGCCGCGTTGCTGGCGTTTTTCCATAGGCTCCGCCCCCCTGACGAGCATCACAAAAATC
GACGCTCAAGTCAGAGGTGGCGAAACCCGACAGGACTATAAAGATACCAGGCGTTTCCCCCTGGAAGCTC
CCTCGTGCGCTCTCCTGTTCCGACCCTGCCGCTTACCGGATACCTGTCCGCCTTTCTCCCTTCGGGAAGC
GTGGCGCTTTCTCATAGCTCACGCTGTAGGTATCTCAGTTCGGTGTAGGTCGTTCGCTCCAAGCTGGGCT
GTGTGCACGAACCCCCCGTTCAGCCCGACCGCTGCGCCTTATCCGGTAACTATCGTCTTGAGTCCAACCC
GGTAAGACACGACTTATCGCCACTGGCAGCAGCCACTGGTAACAGGATTAGCAGAGCGAGGTATGTAGGC
GGTGCTACAGAGTTCTTGAAGTGGTGGCCTAACTACGGCTACACTAGAAGAACAGTATTTGGTATCTGCG
CTCTGCTGAAGCCAGTTACCTTCGGAAAAAGAGTTGGTAGCTCTTGATCCGGCAAACAAACCACCGCTGG
TAGCGGTGGTTTTTTTGTTTGCAAGCAGCAGATTACGCGCAGAAAAAAAGGATCTCAAGAAGATCCTTTG
ATCTTTTCTACGGGGTCTGACGCTCAGTGGAACGAAAACTCACGTTAAGGGATTTTGGTCATGAGATTAT
CAAAAAGGATCTTCACCTAGATCCTTTTAAATTAAAAATGAAGTTTTAAATCAATCTAAAGTATATATGA
GTAAACTTGGTCTGACAGTTACCAATGCTTAATCAGTGAGGCACCTATCTCAGCGATCTGTCTATTTCGT
TCATCCATAGTTGCCTGACTCCCCGTCGTGTAGATAACTACGATACGGGAGGGCTTACCATCTGGCCCCA
GTGCTGCAATGATACCGCGAGACCCACGCTCACCGGCTCCAGATTTATCAGCAATAAACCAGCCAGCCGG
AAGGGCCGAGCGCAGAAGTGGTCCTGCAACTTTATCCGCCTCCATCCAGTCTATTAATTGTTGCCGGGAA
GCTAGAGTAAGTAGTTCGCCAGTTAATAGTTTGCGCAACGTTGTTGCCATTGCTACAGGCATCGTGGTGT
CACGCTCGTCGTTTGGTATGGCTTCATTCAGCTCCGGTTCCCAACGATCAAGGCGAGTTACATGATCCCC
CATGTTGTGCAAAAAAGCGGTTAGCTCCTTCGGTCCTCCGATCGTTGTCAGAAGTAAGTTGGCCGCAGTG
TTATCACTCATGGTTATGGCAGCACTGCATAATTCTCTTACTGTCATGCCATCCGTAAGATGCTTTTCTG
TGACTGGTGAGTACTCAACCAAGTCATTCTGAGAATAGTGTATGCGGCGACCGAGTTGCTCTTGCCCGGC
GTCAATACGGGATAATACCGCGCCACATAGCAGAACTTTAAAAGTGCTCATCATTGGAAAACGTTCTTCG
GGGCGAAAACTCTCAAGGATCTTACCGCTGTTGAGATCCAGTTCGATGTAACCCACTCGTGCACCCAACT
GATCTTCAGCATCTTTTACTTTCACCAGCGTTTCTGGGTGAGCAAAAACAGGAAGGCAAAATGCCGCAAA
AAAGGGAATAAGGGCGACACGGAAATGTTGAATACTCATACTCTTCCTTTTTCAATATTATTGAAGCATT
TATCAGGGTTATTGTCTCATGAGCGGATACATATTTGAATGTATTTAGAAAAATAAACAAATAGGGGTTC
CGCGCACATTTCCCCGAAAAGTGCCACCTG
[124 nt withheld, positions 12631-12754]
C
[91 nt withheld, positions 12756-12846]
A
[49 nt withheld, positions 12848-12896]
CCTTTGACGTTGGAGTCCACGTTCTTT
[37 nt withheld, positions 12924-12960]
ACCCTATCTCGGTCTATTCTTTTGATTTATAAGGGATTTTGCCGATTTCGGCCTATTGGTTAAAAAATGA
GCTGATTTAACAAAAATTTAACGCGAATTTTAACAAAATATTAACGCTTACAATTTCCATTCGCCATTCA
GGCTGCGCAACTGTTGGGAAGGGCGATCGGTGCGGGCCTCTTCGCTATTACGCCAGCTGGCGAAAGGGGG
ATGTGCTGCAAGGCGATTAAGTTGGGTAACGCCAGGGTTTTCCCAGTCACGACGTTGTAAAACGACGGCC
AGTGAGCGCGCGTAATACGACTCACTATAGGGCGAATTGGAGCTCCACCGCGGCAGGCCCTCCGAGCGTG
GTGGAGCCGTTCTGTGAGACAGCCGGGTACGAGTCGTGACGCTGGAAGGGGCAAGCGGGTGGTGGGCAGG
AATGCGGTCCGCCCTGCAGCAACCGGAGGGGGAGGGAGAAGGGAGCGGAAAAGTCTCCACCGGACGCGGC
CATGGCTCGGGGGGGGGGGGSRGCGGAGGAGCGCTTCCGGCCGACGTCTCGTCGCTGATTGGCTTCTTTT
CCTCCCGCCGTGTGTGAAAACACAAATGGCGTGTTTTGGTTGGCGTAAGGCGCCTGTCAGTTAACGGCAG
CCGGAGTGCGCAGCCGCCGGCAGCCTCGCTCTGCCCACTGGGTGGGGCGGGAGGTAGGTGGGGTGAGGCG
AGCTGGACGTGCGGGCGCGGTCGGCCTCTGGCGGGGCGGGGGAGGGGAGGGAGGGTCAGCGAAAGTAGCT
CGCGCGCGAGCGGCCGCCCACCCTCCCCTTCCTCTGGGGGAGTCGTTTTACCCGCCGCCGGCCGGGCCTC
GTCGTCTGATTGGCTCTCGGGGCCCAGAAAACTGGCCCTTGCCATTGGCTCGTGTTCGTGCAAGTTGAGT
CCATCCGCCGGCCAGCGGGGGCGGCGAGGAGGCGCTCCCAGGTTCCGGCCCTCCCCTCGGCCCCGCGCCG
CAGAGTCTGGCCGCGCGCCCCTGCGCAACGTGGCAGGAAGCGCGCGCTGGGGGCGGGGACGGGCAGTAGG
GCTGAGCGGCTGCGGGGCGGGTGCAAGCACGTTTCCGACTTGAGTTGCCTCAAGAGGGGCGTGCTGAGCC
AGACCTCCATCGCGCACTCCGGGGAGTGGAGGGAAGGAGCGAGGGCTCAGTTGGGCTGTTTTGGAGGCAG
GAAGCACTTGCTCTCCCAAAGTCGCTCTGAGTTGTTATCAGTAAGGGAGCTGCAGTGGAGTAGGCGGGGA
GAAGGCCGCACCCTTCTCCGGAGGGGGGAGGGGAGTGTTGCAATACCTTTCTGGGAGTTCTCTGCTGCCT
CCTGGCTTCTGAGGACCGCCCTGGGCCTGGGAGAATCCCTTCCCCCTCTTCCCTCGTGATCTGCAACTCC
AGTCTTTCTAGGTAGGGCGCAGTAGTCCAGGGTTTCCTTGATGATGTCATACTTATCCTGTCCCTTTTTT
TTCCACAGCTCGCGGTTGAGGACAAACTCTTCGCGGTCTTTCCAGTTTCGAACACGTGGGCGCGCCCCCG
GGCTAGTGGATCCGGAACCCTTAATATAACTTCGTATAATGTATGCTATACGAAGTTATTAGGTCCCTCG
ACCTGCAGGAATTCTACCGGGTAGGGGAGGCGCTTTTCCCAAGGCAGTCTGGAGCATGCGCTTTAGCAGC
CCCGCTGGGCACTTGGCGCTACACAAGTGGCCTCTGGCCTCGCACACATTCCACATCCACCGGTAGGCGC
CAACCGGCTCCGTTCTTTGGTGGCCCCTTCGCGCCACCTTCTACTCCTCCCCTAGTCAGGAAGTTCCCCC
CCGCCCCGCAGCTCGCGTCGTGCAGGACGTGACAAATGGAAGTAGCACGTCTCACTAGTCTCGTGCAGAT
GGACAGCACCGCTGAGCAATGGAAGCGGGTAGGCCTTTGGGGCAGCGGCCAATAGCAGCTTTGCTCCTTC
GCTTTCTGGGCTCAGAGGCTGGGAAGGGGTGGGTCCGGGGGCGGGCTCAGGGGCGGGCTCAGGGGCGGGG
CGGGCGCCCGAAGGTCCTCCGGAGGCCCGGCATTCTGCACGCTTCAAAAGCGCACGTCTGCCGCGCTGTT
CTCCTCTTCCTCATCTCCGGGCCTTTCGACCTGCAGCCAATATGGGATCGGCCATTGAACAAGATGGATT
GCACGCAGGTTCTCCGGCCGCTTGGGTGGAGAGGCTATTCGGCTATGACTGGGCACAACAGACAATCGGC
TGCTCTGATGCCGCCGTGTTCCGGCTGTCAGCGCAGGGGCGCCCGGTTCTTTTTGTCAAGACCGACCTGT
CCGGTGCCCTGAATGAACTGCAGGACGAGGCAGCGCGGCTATCGTGGCTGGCCACGACGGGCGTTCCTTG
CGCAGCTGTGCTCGACGTTGTCACTGAAGCGGGAAGGGACTGGCTGCTATTGGGCGAAGTGCCGGGGCAG
GATCTCCTGTCATCTCACCTTGCTCCTGCCGAGAAAGTATCCATCATGGCTGATGCAATGCGGCGGCTGC
ATACGCTTGATCCGGCTACCTGCCCATTCGACCACCAAGCGAAACATCGCATCGAGCGAGCACGTACTCG
GATGGAAGCCGGTCTTGTCGATCAGGATGATCTGGACGAAGAGCATCAGGGGCTCGCGCCAGCCGAACTG
TTCGCCAGGCTCAAGGCGCGCATGCCCGACGGCGATGATCTCGTCGTGACCCATGGCGATGCCTGCTTGC
CGAATATCATGGTGGAAAATGGCCGCTTTTCTGGATTCATCGACTGTGGCCGGCTGGGTGTGGCGGACCG
CTATCAGGACATAGCGTTG
